Addgene plasmid #146127: pAc5.1B-EGFP-DmEDC3_441-680_D
Purpose: Insect Expression of DmEDC3_441-680
Depositing lab: Elisa Izaurralde. Depositing organization: Max Planck Institute for Developmental Biology. Publication: Similar modes of interaction enable Trailer Hitch and EDC3 to associate with DCP1 and Me31B in distinct protein complexes. Tritschler F, Eulalio A, Helms S, Schmidt S, Coles M, Weichenrieder O, Izaurralde E, Truffault V. Mol Cell Biol. 2008 Nov . 28(21):6695-708. 10.1128/MCB.00759-08 PubMed 18765641.
Backbone
  Vector backbone: Unknown
  Vector type: Insect Expression
Growth in bacteria
  Bacterial resistance: Ampicillin, 100 μg/mL
  Growth temperature: 37°C
  Growth strain: DH5alpha
  Copy number: Low Copy
Gene/Insert
  Gene/Insert name: DmEDC3_441-680
  Species: D. melanogaster (fly)
  Mutation: 3 mutations N162T, K221E and D418G compared to the sequende given by Uni Prot.: Q9VVI2
  Entrez Gene: Edc3 (a.k.a. CG6311, DmEDC3, Dmel\CG6311, EDC3, LSm16)
  Cloning method: Unknown
Terms and licenses: Academic/Nonprofit Terms; Industry Terms: Not Available to Industry
Depositor comments: Plasmids from this collection were made available to the research community and donated after the lab closed. Please note that the sequence provided by the depositing laboratory may be theoretical/predicted or based on Sanger sequencing results. There may be discrepancies between sequencing results obtained by Addgene and the depositor sequence. If an Addgene verified sequence is not available, please contact before placing your order to request that our lab fully sequence the plasmid.
How to cite: pAc5.1B-EGFP-DmEDC3_441-680_D was a gift from Elisa Izaurralde (Addgene plasmid # 146127 ; http://n2t.net/addgene:146127 ; RRID:Addgene_146127)
