[The description below was written by a language model from this plasmid's Addgene catalogue record and pLannotate feature annotations shown in this document.]
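Description:
pAc5.1B-EGFP-DmEDC3_441-680_D is an insect-cell expression plasmid of about 6.8 kb that produces a GFP-tagged C-terminal fragment of the Drosophila melanogaster decapping factor EDC3. The catalogue lists the backbone as unknown, although the name and the annotated parts point to a pAc5.1-type vector. In bacteria it is maintained through a ColE1/pUC-family origin and selected with ampicillin via the β-lactamase gene and its bla promoter. The feature annotation calls the origin high-copy, whereas the catalogue entry records the plasmid as low copy. Short fragments annotated as tetracycline resistance and SV40 large T antigen appear to be non-functional backbone remnants. No marker for selection in insect cells is annotated.

Expression is driven by the constitutive Drosophila actin 5C (Ac5) promoter. It is followed by an EGFP coding sequence and, almost immediately downstream, the Edc3 fragment covering residues 441–680, an arrangement consistent with an N-terminal EGFP fusion. A V5 epitope tag lies just after the insert, but the record does not show whether it is in frame or preceded by a stop codon, so its presence in the protein is uncertain. An SV40 polyadenylation signal follows. The depositor notes three substitutions (N162T, K221E, D418G) relative to the UniProt reference; these positions all fall outside residues 441–680, so they presumably refer to the full-length parental clone.

The stated purpose is insect expression of this EDC3 region. The associated publication examines how EDC3 and Trailer Hitch associate with DCP1 and Me31B, so the construct is suited to localisation or interaction studies of this domain in Drosophila cultured cells.
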