Features (pLannotate 1.2.2; 10 found; start..end, strand, type, name):
     56..2568    +  promoter       Ac5 promoter: Drosophila melanogaster actin 5C promoter
   2588..3304    +  CDS            EGFP: EGFP is a basic (constitutively fluorescent) green fluorescent protein published in 1996, derived from Aequorea victoria. It is reported to be a rapidly-maturing weak dimer with moderate acid sensitivity.
   3308..4039    +  CDS            Edc3 (fragment): EDC3_DROME - Experimental evidence at protein level: Swiss-Prot protein existence level 1. In the process of mRNA degradation, may play a role in mRNA decapping. From Drosophila melanogaster (Fruit fly).
   4078..4119    +  CDS            V5 tag: epitope tag from simian virus 5
   4219..4353    -  polyA_signal   SV40 poly(A) signal: SV40 polyadenylation signal
   4376..4460    -  CDS            large T antigen (fragment): large T antigen from SV40 (simian virus 40)
   4461..4931    +  CDS            TcR (fragment): tetracycline efflux protein; tet; confers resistance to tetracycline
   4975..5563    -  rep_origin     ori: high-copy-number ColE1/pMB1/pBR322/pUC origin of replication
   5734..6594    -  CDS            AmpR: β-lactamase; bla; confers resistance to ampicillin, carbenicillin, and related antibiotics
   6595..6699    -  promoter       AmpR promoter: bla
>Addgene plasmid #146127 | pAc5.1B-EGFP-DmEDC3_441-680_D | depositor full sequence | sequence record 288572 | Full Sequence
CTTCAAGGAATTAATTCTATATTCTAAAAACACAAATGATACTTCTAAAAAAAATCATGAATGGCATCAA
CTCTGAATCAAATCTTTGCAGATGCACCTACTTCTCATTTCCACTGTCACATCATTTTTCCAGATCTCGC
TGCCTGTTATGTGGCCCACAAACCAAGACACGTTTTATGGCCATTAAAGCTGGCTGATCGTCGCCAAACA
CCAAATACATATCAATATGTACATTCGAGAAAGAAGCGATCAAAGAAGCGTCTTCGGGCGAGTAGGAGAA
TGCGGAGGAGAAGGAGAACGAGCTGATCTAGTATCTCTCCACAATCCAATGCCAACTGACCAACTGGCCA
TATTCGGAGCAATTTGAAGCCAATTTCCATCGCCTGGCGATCGCTCCATTCTTGGCTATATGTTTTTCAC
CGTTCCCGGGGCCATTTTCAAAGACTCGTCGGTAAGATAAGATTGTGTCACTCGCTGTCTCTCTTCATTT
GTCGAAGAATGCTGAGGAATTTCGCGATGACGTCGGCGAGTATTTTGAAGAATGAGAATAATTTGTATTT
ATACGAAAATCAGTTAGTGGAATTTTCTACAAAAACATGTTATCTATAGATAATTTTGTTGCAAAATATG
TTGACTATGACAAAGATTGTATGTATATACCTTTAATGTATTCTCATTTTCTTATGTATTTATAATGGCA
ATGATGATACTGATGATATTTTAAGATGATGCCAGACCACAGGCTGATTTCTGCGTCTTTTGCCGAACGC
AGTGCATGTGCGGTTGTTGTTTTTTGGAATAGTTTCAATTTTCGGACTGTCCGCTTTGATTTCAGTTTCT
TGGCTTATTCAAAAAGCAAAGTAAAGCCAAAAAAGCGAGATGGCAATACCAAATGCGGCAAAACGGTAGT
GGAAGGAAAGGGGTGCGGGGCAGCGGAAGGAAGGGTGGGGCGGGGCGTGGCGGGGTCTGTGGCTGGGCGC
GACGTCACCGACGTTGGAGCCACTCCTTTGACCATGTGTGCGTGTGTGTATTATTCGTGTCTCGCCACTC
GCCGGTTGTTTTTTTCTTTTTATCTCGCTCTCTCTAGCGCCATCTCGTACGCATGCTCAACGCACCGCAT
GTTGCCGTGTCCTTTATGCGTCATTTTGGCTCGAAATAGGCAATTATTTAAACAAAGATTAGTCAACGAA
AACGCTAAAATAAATAAGTCTACAATATGGTTACTTATTGCCATGTGTGTGCAGCCAACGATAGCAACAA
AAGCAACAACACAGTGGCTTTCCCTCTTTCACTTTTTGTTTGCAAGCGCGTGCGAGCAAGACGGCACGAC
CGGCAAACGCAATTACGCTGACAAAGAGCAGACGAAGTTTTGGCCGAAAAACATCAAGGCGCCTGATACG
AATGCATTTGCAATAACAATTGCGATATTTAATATTGTTTATGAAGCTGTTTGACTTCAAAACACACAAA
AAAAAAAATAAAACAAATTATTTGAAAGAGAATTAGGAATCGGACAGCTTATCGTTACGGGCTAACAGCA
CACCGAGACGAAATAGCTTACCTGACGTCACAGCCTCTGGAAGAACTGCCGCCAAGCAGAGAGAGAGAGA
AAAAGAGGGAGAGCAGCTTAGACCGCATGTGCTTGTGTGTGAGGCGTCTCTCTCTTCGTCTCCTGTTTGC
GCAAACGCATAGACTGCACTGAGAAAATCGATTACCTATTTTTTATGAATGAATATTTGCACTATTACTA
TTCAAAACTATTAAGATAGCAATCACATTCAATAGCCAAATACTATACCACCTGAGCGATGCAACGAAAT
GATCAATTTGAGCAAAAATGCTGCATATTTAGGACGGCATCATTATAGAAATGCTTCTTGCTGTGTACTT
TTCTCTCGTCTGGCAGCTGTTTCGCCGTTATTGTTAAAACCGGCTTAAGTTAGGTGTGTTTTCTACGACT
AGTGATGCCCCTACTAGAAGATGTGTGTTGCACAAATGTCCCTGAATAACCAATTTGAAGTGCAGATAGC
AGTAAACGTAAGCTAATATGAATATTATTTAACTGTAATGTTTTAATATCGCTGGACATTACTAATAAAC
CCACTATAAACACATGTACATATGTATGTTTTGGCATACAATGAGTAGTTGGGGAAAAAATGTGTAAAAG
CACCGTGACCATCACAGCATAAAGATAACCAGCTGAAGTATCGAATATGAGTAACCCCCAAATTGAATCA
CATGCCGCAACTGATAGGACCCATGGAAGTACACTCTTCATGGCGATATACAAGACACACACAAGCACGA
ACACCCAGTTGCGGAGGAAATTCTCCGTAAATGAAAACCCAATCGGCGAACAATTCATACCCATATATGG
TAAAAGTTTTGAACGCGACTTGAGAGCGGAGAGCATTGCGGCTGATAAGGTTTTAGCGCTAAGCGGGCTT
TATAAAACGGGCTGCGGGACCAGTTTTCATATCACTACCGTTTGAGTTCTTGTGCTGTGTGGATACTCCT
CCCGACACAAAGCCGCTCCATCAGCCAGCAGTCGTCTAATCCAGAGACCCCGGATCGGGGTACCAACATG
GTGAGCAAGGGCGAGGAGCTGTTCACCGGGGTGGTGCCCATCCTGGTCGAGCTGGACGGCGACGTAAACG
GCCACAAGTTCAGCGTGTCCGGCGAGGGCGAGGGCGATGCCACCTACGGCAAGCTGACCCTGAAGTTCAT
CTGCACCACCGGCAAGCTGCCCGTGCCCTGGCCCACCCTCGTGACCACCCTGACCTACGGCGTGCAGTGC
TTCAGCCGCTACCCCGACCACATGAAGCAGCACGACTTCTTCAAGTCCGCCATGCCCGAAGGCTACGTCC
AGGAGCGCACCATCTTCTTCAAGGACGACGGCAACTACAAGACCCGCGCCGAGGTGAAGTTCGAGGGCGA
CACCCTGGTGAACCGCATCGAGCTGAAGGGCATCGACTTCAAGGAGGACGGCAACATCCTGGGGCACAAG
CTGGAGTACAACTACAACAGCCACAACGTCTATATCATGGCCGACAAGCAGAAGAACGGCATCAAGGTGA
ACTTCAAGATCCGCCACAACATCGAGGACGGCAGCGTGCAGCTCGCCGACCACTACCAGCAGAACACCCC
CATCGGCGACGGCCCCGTGCTGCTGCCCGACAACCACTACCTGAGCACCCAGTCCGCCCTGAGCAAAGAC
CCCAACGAGAAGCGCGATCACATGGTCCTGCTGGAGTTCGTGACCGCCGCCGGGATCACTCTCGGCATGG
ACGAGCTGTACAAGCCAAGCTTGAATTCTGCGGGCCTCTCTCTGCAGAGGCAGATCGACATTTTGGCGCG
CGGAGCCAGTGATCTGGCCATTACACTGCTGGGCGGCGCCAGGCGATTGACGCCGGCCAACAACCATCAG
TGGCCGAAGATTGCCATCATCTGCGATGGCGGCAAAAATATGAGAACAATTAACATTGGAGCAGCCACAG
GTCGCCAGCTGGCTTCGCATGGGCTTACTGTCCTGCTGTACGTGGAGCAGGCCAAACTGCTGGAGCAGAA
CAGCAGCAGCCCAGAGATTTCATTGTTCAAGGCAACCGACAATGTCATAGTTCACTCAGTAGACGCCTTA
CCCACGCCAGATCTTGTGATATTATCAACTAACACCGCTAATTTATCGGATGCGATCAGGAAATGGCTCA
GTGTAAATCGCGCTTCGGTGCTTGCCATAGACCCGCCGCCGTGTGGCATTAATGAGGTTGCTATCAAGTA
CTCAATACTACCCATACTACCATTAAATGGCATATCAACAGCAACAACATCATCATCCTCTTCGGCTGCC
GCCACACCAACTCCCATTGCTAGCACTTCGGCAGCAGCATCGGCTACCAAATCAGCAGCATCAACGAACA
ATTGTGGCAAATTGTATTTATGTAATCTAGGTATACCGGATAAATTCTATCGTGATTGTGGCATTAAGTA
CAAAAGTCCGTATGGACATAAATATGTGATACCGATTCACTCAAAGGACTGAGCGGCCGCTCGAGTCTAG
AGGGCCCGCGGTTCGAAGGTAAGCCTATCCCTAACCCTCTCCTCGGTCTCGATTCTACGCGTACCGGTCA
TCATCACCATCACCATTGAGTTTAAACCCGCTGATCAGCCTCGACTGTGCCTTCTAAGGCCTGAGCTCGC
TGATCAGCCTCGATCGAGGATCCAGACATGATAAGATACATTGATGAGTTTGGACAAACCACAACTAGAA
TGCAGTGAAAAAAATGCTTTATTTGTGAAATTTGTGATGCTATTGCTTTATTTGTAACCATTATAAGCTG
CAATAAACAAGTTAACAACAACAATTGCATTCATTTTATGTTTCAGGTTCAGGGGGAGGTGTGGGAGGTT
TTTTAAAGCAAGTAAAACCTCTACAAATGTGGTATGGCTGATTATGATCAGTCGACCGATGCCCTTGAGA
GCCTTCAACCCAGTCAGCTCCTTCCGGTGGGCGCGGGGCATGACTATCGTCGCCGCACTTATGACTGTCT
TCTTTATCATGCAACTCGTAGGACAGGTGCCGGCAGCGCTCTGGGTCATTTTCGGCGAGGACCGCTTTCG
CTGGAGCGCGACGATGATCGGCCTGTCGCTTGCGGTATTCGGAATCTTGCACGCCCTCGCTCAAGCCTTC
GTCACTGGTCCCGCCACCAAACGTTTCGGCGAGAAGCAGGCCATTATCGCCGGCATGGCGGCCGACGCGC
TGGGCTACGTCTTGCTGGCGTTCGCGACGCGAGGCTGGATGGCCTTCCCCATTATGATTCTTCTCGCTTC
CGGCGGCATCGGGATGCCCGCGTTGCAGGCCATGCTGTCCAGGCAGGTAGATGACGACCATCAGGGACAG
CTTCAAGGATCGCTCGCGGCTCTTACCAGCCAGCAAAAGGCCAGGAACCGTAAAAAGGCCGCGTTGCTGG
CGTTTTTCCATAGGCTCCGCCCCCCTGACGAGCATCACAAAAATCGACGCTCAAGTCAGAGGTGGCGAAA
CCCGACAGGACTATAAAGATACCAGGCGTTTCCCCCTGGAAGCTCCCTCGTGCGCTCTCCTGTTCCGACC
CTGCCGCTTACCGGATACCTGTCCGCCTTTCTCCCTTCGGGAAGCGTGGCGCTTTCTCAATGCTCACGCT
GTAGGTATCTCAGTTCGGTGTAGGTCGTTCGCTCCAAGCTGGGCTGTGTGCACGAACCCCCCGTTCAGCC
CGACCGCTGCGCCTTATCCGGTAACTATCGTCTTGAGTCCAACCCGGTAAGACACGACTTATCGCCACTG
GCAGCAGCCACTGGTAACAGGATTAGCAGAGCGAGGTATGTAGGCGGTGCTACAGAGTTCTTGAAGTGGT
GGCCTAACTACGGCTACACTAGAAGGACAGTATTTGGTATCTGCGCTCTGCTGAAGCCAGTTACCTTCGG
AAAAAGAGTTGGTAGCTCTTGATCCGGCAAACAAACCACCGCTGGTAGCGGTGGTTTTTTTGTTTGCAAG
CAGCAGATTACGCGCAGAAAAAAAGGATCTCAAGAAGATCCTTTGATCTTTTCTACGGGGTCTGACGCTC
AGTGGAACGAAAACTCACGTTAAGGGATTTTGGTCATGAGATTATCAAAAAGGATCTTCACCTAGATCCT
TTTAAATTAAAAATGAAGTTTTAAATCAATCTAAAGTATATATGAGTAAACTTGGTCTGACAGTTACCAA
TGCTTAATCAGTGAGGCACCTATCTCAGCGATCTGTCTATTTCGTTCATCCATAGTTGCCTGACTCCCCG
TCGTGTAGATAACTACGATACGGGAGGGCTTACCATCTGGCCCCAGTGCTGCAATGATACCGCGAGACCC
ACGCTCACCGGCTCCAGATTTATCAGCAATAAACCAGCCAGCCGGAAGGGCCGAGCGCAGAAGTGGTCCT
GCAACTTTATCCGCCTCCATCCAGTCTATTAATTGTTGCCGGGAAGCTAGAGTAAGTAGTTCGCCAGTTA
ATAGTTTGCGCAACGTTGTTGCCATTGCTGCAGGCATCGTGGTGTCACGCTCGTCGTTTGGTATGGCTTC
ATTCAGCTCCGGTTCCCAACGATCAAGGCGAGTTACATGATCCCCCATGTTGTGCAAAAAAGCGGTTAGC
TCCTTCGGTCCTCCGATCGTTGTCAGAAGTAAGTTGGCCGCAGTGTTATCACTCATGGTTATGGCAGCAC
TGCATAATTCTCTTACTGTCATGCCATCCGTAAGATGCTTTTCTGTGACTGGTGAGTACTCAACCAAGTC
ATTCTGAGAATAGTGTATGCGGCGACCGAGTTGCTCTTGCCCGGCGTCAACACGGGATAATACCGCGCCA
CATAGCAGAACTTTAAAAGTGCTCATCATTGGAAAACGTTCTTCGGGGCGAAAACTCTCAAGGATCTTAC
CGCTGTTGAGATCCAGTTCGATGTAACCCACTCGTGCACCCAACTGATCTTCAGCATCTTTTACTTTCAC
CAGCGTTTCTGGGTGAGCAAAAACAGGAAGGCAAAATGCCGCAAAAAAGGGAATAAGGGCGACACGGAAA
TGTTGAATACTCATACTCTTCCTTTTTCAATATTATTGAAGCATTTATCAGGGTTATTGTCTCATGAGCG
GATACATATTTGAATGTATTTAGAAAAATAAACAAATAGGGGTTCCGCGCACATTTCCCCGAAAAGTGCC
ACCTGACGTCTAAGAAACCATTATTATCATGACATTAACCTATAAAAATAGGCGTATCACGAGGCCCTTT
CGT
